Addgene plasmid #66345: GPR21-Tango
Purpose: Expression of G protein-coupled receptors for PRESTO-Tango: parallel receptorome expression and screening via transcriptional output, with transcriptional activation following arrestin translocation
Depositing lab: Bryan Roth. Depositing organization: University of North Carolina at Chapel Hill. Publication: PRESTO-Tango as an open-source resource for interrogation of the druggable human GPCRome. Kroeze WK, Sassano MF, Huang XP, Lansu K, McCorvy JD, Giguere PM, Sciaky N, Roth BL. Nat Struct Mol Biol. 2015 May;22(5):362-9. doi: 10.1038/nsmb.3014. Epub 2015 Apr 20. PubMed 25895059.
Backbone
  Vector backbone: empty Tango
  Backbone size w/o insert (bp): 6632
  Vector type: Mammalian Expression
  Selectable markers: Neomycin (select with G418)
Growth in bacteria
  Bacterial resistance: Ampicillin, 100 μg/mL
  Growth temperature: 37°C
  Growth strain: DH5alpha
  Copy number: High Copy
Gene/Insert
  Gene/Insert name: GPR21
  Species: H. sapiens (human)
  Insert size (bp): 1047
  Entrez Gene: GPR21
  Promoter: CMV
  Tag / fusion protein: FLAG (N terminal on backbone)
  Cloning method: Restriction Enzyme; 5′ cloning site NotI (not destroyed); 3′ cloning site XhoI (unknown if destroyed)
  Sequencing primers: 5′ CMV-F; 3′ Tet-R
Terms and licenses: Academic/Nonprofit Terms; Industry Terms: Not Available to Industry
Depositor comments: Please note: Most of the PRESTO-Tango vectors do not contain the XhoI cut site downstream of the tTA sequence and instead carry an XbaI site. If you need to perform an XhoI digest we recommend sequencing with a forward primer at the C-terminus of tTA to determine which of the two sites is present. Suggested primer: 5-gagctccacttagacggcgagg-3. Original backbone was pcDNA3.1(+). These plasmids were generated as part of the Illuminating the Druggable Genome (IDG) program sponsored by the NIH Common Fund. The goal of this program is to identify, gather, and distribute information and resources for proteins that currently are not well-studied yet belong to commonly drug-targeted protein families: protein kinases, non-olfactory G-protein coupled receptors (GPCRs), and ion channels. The IDG program is designed to develop fundamental research tools for understudied proteins, elucidate their function, and disseminate the IDG-related resources and data to the greater scientific community.
How to cite: GPR21-Tango was a gift from Bryan Roth (Addgene plasmid # 66345 ; http://n2t.net/addgene:66345 ; RRID:Addgene_66345)
