[The description below was written by a language model from this plasmid's Addgene catalogue record.]
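Description:
GPR21-Tango is a mammalian expression plasmid from the PRESTO-Tango collection, built on an "empty Tango" backbone of about 6.6 kb that was itself derived from pcDNA3.1(+). It is maintained in E. coli as a high-copy plasmid under ampicillin selection. It also carries a neomycin resistance marker, so transfected mammalian cells can be selected with G418. The insert is the human GPR21 coding sequence, roughly 1 kb, which encodes a non-olfactory G protein-coupled receptor. It is cloned by restriction enzymes with NotI at the 5′ end and placed under the CMV promoter for strong constitutive expression. The backbone supplies an N-terminal FLAG epitope, which allows the receptor to be detected.

The depositor's notes indicate that a tTA (tetracycline transactivator) sequence lies downstream of the receptor. This fits the Tango assay principle named in the record, in which arrestin translocation to the activated receptor is converted into a transcriptional readout. In this general design, arrestin recruitment leads to release of the receptor-fused transactivator, which then drives a reporter gene in the assay cell line. The record does not itemise the linker, protease cleavage site or other modules between the receptor and tTA, and no feature table is provided. The 3′ cloning site is listed as XhoI, but the depositor cautions that most vectors in the series carry an XbaI site after tTA instead, so the junction in any given clone is uncertain. The plasmid was produced under a programme aimed at understudied druggable proteins. It is intended for parallel, G protein-independent screening of compounds against GPCRs such as GPR21.
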