>Addgene plasmid #66345 | GPR21-Tango | depositor partial sequence | sequence record 113303 | empty Tango
GACGGATCGGGAGATCTCCCGATCCCCTATGGTGCACTCTCAGTACAATCTGCTCTGATGCCGCATAGTT
AAGCCAGTATCTGCTCCCTGCTTGTGTGTTGGAGGTCGCTGAGTAGTGCGCGAGCAAAATTTAAGCTACA
ACAAGGCAAGGCTTGACCGACAATTGCATGAAGAATCTGCTTAGGGTTAGGCGTTTTGCGCTGCTTCGCG
ATGTACGGGCCAGATATACGCGTTGACATTGATTATTGACTAGTTATTAATAGTAATCAATTACGGGGTC
ATTAGTTCATAGCCCATATATGGAGTTCCGCGTTACATAACTTACGGTAAATGGCCCGCCTGGCTGACCG
CCCAACGACCCCCGCCCATTGACGTCAATAATGACGTATGTTCCCATAGTAACGCCAATAGGGACTTTCC
ATTGACGTCAATGGGTGGAGTATTTACGGTAAACTGCCCACTTGGCAGTACATCAAGTGTATCATATGCC
AAGTACGCCCCCTATTGACGTCAATGACGGTAAATGGCCCGCCTGGCATTATGCCCAGTACATGACCTTA
TGGGACTTTCCTACTTGGCAGTACATCTACGTATTAGTCATCGCTATTACCATGGTGATGCGGTTTTGGC
AGTACATCAATGGGCGTGGATAGCGGTTTGACTCACGGGGATTTCCAAGTCTCCACCCCATTGACGTCAA
TGGGAGTTTGTTTTGGCACCAAAATCAACGGGACTTTCCAAAATGTCGTAACAACTCCGCCCCATTGACG
CAAATGGGCGGTAGGCGTGTACGGTGGGAGGTCTATATAAGCAGAGCTCTCTGGCTAACTAGAGAACCCA
CTGCTTACTGGCTTATCGAAATTAATACGACTCACTATAGGGAGACCCAAGCTGGCTAGCGTTTAAACTT
AAGCTTGGTACCGAGCTCGGATCCACTAGTCCAGTGTGGTGGAATTCTGCAGATATCCAGCACAGTGGCG
GCCGCGCCACCATGAAGACGATCATCGCCCTGAGCTACATCTTCTGCCTGGTATTCGCCGACTACAAGGA
CGATGATGACGCCAGCATCGATACCGGTGGACGCACCCCACCCAGCCTGGGTCCCCAAGATGAGTCCTGC
ACCACCGCCAGCTCCTCCCTGGCCAAGGACACTTCATCGACCGGTGAGAACCTGTACTTCCAGCTAAGAT
TAGATAAAAGTAAAGTGATTAACAGCGCATTAGAGCTGCTTAATGAGGTCGGAATCGAAGGTTTAACAAC
CCGTAAACTCGCCCAGAAGCTAGGTGTAGAGCAGCCTACATTGTATTGGCATGTAAAAAATAAGCGGGCT
TTGCTCGACGCCTTAGCCATTGAGATGTTAGATAGGCACCATACTCACTTTTGCCCTTTAGAAGGGGAAA
GCTGGCAAGATTTTTTACGTAATAACGCTAAAAGTTTTAGATGTGCTTTACTAAGTCATCGCGATGGAGC
AAAAGTACATTTAGGTACACGGCCTACAGAAAAACAGTATGAAACTCTCGAAAATCAATTAGCCTTTTTA
TGCCAACAAGGTTTTTCACTAGAGAATGCATTATATGCACTCAGCGCTGTGGGGCATTTTACTTTAGGTT
GCGTATTGGAAGATCAAGAGCATCAAGTCGCTAAAGAAGAAAGGGAAACACCTACTACTGATAGTATGCC
GCCATTATTACGACAAGCTATCGAATTATTTGATCACCAAGGTGCAGAGCCAGCCTTCTTATTCGGCCTT
GAATTGATCATATGCGGATTAGAAAAACAACTTAAATGTGAAAGTGGGTCCGCGTACAGCCGCGCGCGTA
CGAAAAACAATTACGGGTCTACCATCGAGGGCCTGCTCGATCTCCCGGACGACGACGCCCCCGAAGAGGC
GGGGCTGGCGGCTCCGCGCCTGTCCTTTCTCCCCGCGGGACACACGCGCAGACTGTCGACGGCCCCCCCG
ACCGATGTCAGCCTGGGGGACGAGCTCCACTTAGACGGCGAGGACGTGGCGATGGCGCATGCCGACGCGC
TAGACGATTTCGATCTGGACATGTTGGGGGACGGGGATTCCCCGGGTCCGGGATTTACCCCCCACGACTC
CGCCCCCTACGGCGCTCTGGATATGGCCGACTTCGAGTTTGAGCAGATGTTTACCGATGCCCTTGGAATT
GACGAGTACGGTGGGTAGCTCGAGTCTAGAGGGCCCGTTTAAACCCGCTGATCAGCCTCGACTGTGCCTT
CTAGTTGCCAGCCATCTGTTGTTTGCCCCTCCCCCGTGCCTTCCTTGACCCTGGAAGGTGCCACTCCCAC
TGTCCTTTCCTAATAAAATGAGGAAATTGCATCGCATTGTCTGAGTAGGTGTCATTCTATTCTGGGGGGT
GGGGTGGGGCAGGACAGCAAGGGGGAGGATTGGGAAGACAATAGCAGGCATGCTGGGGATGCGGTGGGCT
CTATGGCTTCTGAGGCGGAAAGAACCAGCTGGGGCTCTAGGGGGTATCCCC
[124 nt withheld, positions 2502-2625]
C
[91 nt withheld, positions 2627-2717]
A
[49 nt withheld, positions 2719-2767]
CCTTTGACGTTGGAGTCCACGTTCTTT
[37 nt withheld, positions 2795-2831]
ACCCTATCTCGGTCTATTCTTTTGATTTATAAGGGATTTTGCCGATTTCGGCCTATTGGTTAAAAAATGA
GCTGATTTAACAAAAATTTAACGCGAATTAATTCTGTGGAATGTGTGTCAGTTAGGGTGTGGAAAGTCCC
CAGGCTCCCCAGCAGGCAGAAGTATGCAAAGCATGCATCTCAATTAGTCAGCAACCAGGTGTGGAAAGTC
CCCAGGCTCCCCAGCAGGCAGAAGTATGCAAAGCATGCATCTCAATTAGTCAGCAACCATAGTCCCGCCC
CTAACTCCGCCCATCCCGCCCCTAACTCCGCCCAGTTCCGCCCATTCTCCGCCCCATGGCTGACTAATTT
TTTTTATTTATGCAGAGGCCGAGGCCGCCTCTGCCTCTGAGCTATTCCAGAAGTAGTGAGGAGGCTTTTT
TGGAGGCCTAGGCTTTTGCAAAAAGCTCCCGGGAGCTTGTATATCCATTTTCGGATCTGATCAAGAGACA
GGATGAGGATCGTTTCGCATGATTGAACAAGATGGATTGCACGCAGGTTCTCCGGCCGCTTGGGTGGAGA
GGCTATTCGGCTATGACTGGGCACAACAGACAATCGGCTGCTCTGATGCCGCCGTGTTCCGGCTGTCAGC
GCAGGGGCGCCCGGTTCTTTTTGTCAAGACCGACCTGTCCGGTGCCCTGAATGAACTGCAGGACGAGGCA
GCGCGGCTATCGTGGCTGGCCACGACGGGCGTTCCTTGCGCAGCTGTGCTCGACGTTGTCACTGAAGCGG
GAAGGGACTGGCTGCTATTGGGCGAAGTGCCGGGGCAGGATCTCCTGTCATCTCACCTTGCTCCTGCCGA
GAAAGTATCCATCATGGCTGATGCAATGCGGCGGCTGCATACGCTTGATCCGGCTACCTGCCCATTCGAC
CACCAAGCGAAACATCGCATCGAGCGAGCACGTACTCGGATGGAAGCCGGTCTTGTCGATCAGGATGATC
TGGACGAAGAGCATCAGGGGCTCGCGCCAGCCGAACTGTTCGCCAGGCTCAAGGCGCGCATGCCCGACGG
CGAGGATCTCGTCGTGACCCATGGCGATGCCTGCTTGCCGAATATCATGGTGGAAAATGGCCGCTTTTCT
GGATTCATCGACTGTGGCCGGCTGGGTGTGGCGGACCGCTATCAGGACATAGCGTTGGCTACCCGTGATA
TTGCTGAAGAGCTTGGCGGCGAATGGGCTGACCGCTTCCTCGTGCTTTACGGTATCGCCGCTCCCGATTC
GCAGCGCATCGCCTTCTATCGCCTTCTTGACGAGTTCTTCTGAGCGGGACTCTGGGGTTCGAAATGACCG
ACCAAGCGACGCCCAACCTGCCATCACGAGATTTCGATTCCACCGCCGCCTTCTATGAAAGGTTGGGCTT
CGGAATCGTTTTCCGGGACGCCGGCTGGATGATCCTCCAGCGCGGGGATCTCATGCTGGAGTTCTTCGCC
CACCCCAACTTGTTTATTGCAGCTTATAATGGTTACAAATAAAGCAATAGCATCACAAATTTCACAAATA
AAGCATTTTTTTCACTGCATTCTAGTTGTGGTTTGTCCAAACTCATCAATGTATCTTATCATGTCTGTAT
ACCGTCGACCTCTAGCTAGAGCTTGGCGTAATCATGGTCATAGCTGTTTCCTGTGTGAAATTGTTATCCG
CTCACAATTCCACACAACATACGAGCCGGAAGCATAAAGTGTAAAGCCTGGGGTGCCTAATGAGTGAGCT
AACTCACATTAATTGCGTTGCGCTCACTGCCCGCTTTCCAGTCGGGAAACCTGTCGTGCCAGCTGCATTA
ATGAATCGGCCAACGCGCGGGGAGAGGCGGTTTGCGTATTGGGCGCTCTTCCGCTTCCTCGCTCACTGAC
TCGCTGCGCTCGGTCGTTCGGCTGCGGCGAGCGGTATCAGCTCACTCAAAGGCGGTAATACGGTTATCCA
CAGAATCAGGGGATAACGCAGGAAAGAACATGTGAGCAAAAGGCCAGCAAAAGGCCAGGAACCGTAAAAA
GGCCGCGTTGCTGGCGTTTTTCCATAGGCTCCGCCCCCCTGACGAGCATCACAAAAATCGACGCTCAAGT
CAGAGGTGGCGAAACCCGACAGGACTATAAAGATACCAGGCGTTTCCCCCTGGAAGCTCCCTCGTGCGCT
CTCCTGTTCCGACCCTGCCGCTTACCGGATACCTGTCCGCCTTTCTCCCTTCGGGAAGCGTGGCGCTTTC
TCATAGCTCACGCTGTAGGTATCTCAGTTCGGTGTAGGTCGTTCGCTCCAAGCTGGGCTGTGTGCACGAA
CCCCCCGTTCAGCCCGACCGCTGCGCCTTATCCGGTAACTATCGTCTTGAGTCCAACCCGGTAAGACACG
ACTTATCGCCACTGGCAGCAGCCACTGGTAACAGGATTAGCAGAGCGAGGTATGTAGGCGGTGCTACAGA
GTTCTTGAAGTGGTGGCCTAACTACGGCTACACTAGAAGAACAGTATTTGGTATCTGCGCTCTGCTGAAG
CCAGTTACCTTCGGAAAAAGAGTTGGTAGCTCTTGATCCGGCAAACAAACCACCGCTGGTAGCGGTTTTT
TTGTTTGCAAGCAGCAGATTACGCGCAGAAAAAAAGGATCTCAAGAAGATCCTTTGATCTTTTCTACGGG
GTCTGACGCTCAGTGGAACGAAAACTCACGTTAAGGGATTTTGGTCATGAGATTATCAAAAAGGATCTTC
ACCTAGATCCTTTTAAATTAAAAATGAAGTTTTAAATCAATCTAAAGTATATATGAGTAAACTTGGTCTG
ACAGTTACCAATGCTTAATCAGTGAGGCACCTATCTCAGCGATCTGTCTATTTCGTTCATCCATAGTTGC
CTGACTCCCCGTCGTGTAGATAACTACGATACGGGAGGGCTTACCATCTGGCCCCAGTGCTGCAATGATA
CCGCGAGACCCACGCTCACCGGCTCCAGATTTATCAGCAATAAACCAGCCAGCCGGAAGGGCCGAGCGCA
GAAGTGGTCCTGCAACTTTATCCGCCTCCATCCAGTCTATTAATTGTTGCCGGGAAGCTAGAGTAAGTAG
TTCGCCAGTTAATAGTTTGCGCAACGTTGTTGCCATTGCTACAGGCATCGTGGTGTCACGCTCGTCGTTT
GGTATGGCTTCATTCAGCTCCGGTTCCCAACGATCAAGGCGAGTTACATGATCCCCCATGTTGTGCAAAA
AAGCGGTTAGCTCCTTCGGTCCTCCGATCGTTGTCAGAAGTAAGTTGGCCGCAGTGTTATCACTCATGGT
TATGGCAGCACTGCATAATTCTCTTACTGTCATGCCATCCGTAAGATGCTTTTCTGTGACTGGTGAGTAC
TCAACCAAGTCATTCTGAGAATAGTGTATGCGGCGACCGAGTTGCTCTTGCCCGGCGTCAATACGGGATA
ATACCGCGCCACATAGCAGAACTTTAAAAGTGCTCATCATTGGAAAACGTTCTTCGGGGCGAAAACTCTC
AAGGATCTTACCGCTGTTGAGATCCAGTTCGATGTAACCCACTCGTGCACCCAACTGATCTTCAGCATCT
TTTACTTTCACCAGCGTTTCTGGGTGAGCAAAAACAGGAAGGCAAAATGCCGCAAAAAAGGGAATAAGGG
CGACACGGAAATGTTGAATACTCATACTCTTCCTTTTTCAATATTATTGAAGCATTTATCAGGGTTATTG
TCTCATGAGCGGATACATATTTGAATGTATTTAGAAAAATAAACAAATAGGGGTTCCGCGCACATTTCCC
CGAAAAGTGCCACCTGACGTC
