>Addgene plasmid #66345 | GPR21-Tango | depositor partial sequence | sequence record 113304 | GPR21
ATGAACTCCACCCTCGATGGTAACCAAAGCTCCCACCCATTCTGCCTGCTGGCCTTCGGATATCTTGAGA
CCGTTAACTTTTGCCTTCTGGAAGTCCTGATCATTGTGTTTCTTACCGTGCTCATAATTAGCGGGAATAT
AATCGTGATCTTCGTGTTTCACTGTGCACCTCTTTTGAACCACCATACAACTTCCTACTTCATACAAACA
ATGGCGTATGCCGATCTTTTTGTGGGTGTATCTTGTGTGGTGCCATCACTCTCACTTCTGCACCATCCCC
TGCCAGTGGAGGAGTCACTTACTTGCCAGATCTTCGGATTTGTGGTGTCCGTTCTCAAGTCTGTGAGTAT
GGCCAGTTTGGCCTGTATCTCTATAGACCGATACATCGCTATCACAAAGCCACTCACGTACAATACACTG
GTAACACCATGGCGACTTCGCTTGTGTATCTTCTTGATTTGGCTGTACTCTACATTGGTGTTCCTTCCAA
GCTTTTTTCACTGGGGGAAGCCCGGATATCATGGAGATGTGTTCCAGTGGTGTGCAGAGTCATGGCATAC
CGACTCATATTTCACATTGTTTATTGTCATGATGTTGTACGCTCCTGCAGCTCTTATTGTGTGCTTTACG
TACTTCAACATCTTTCGGATCTGCCAGCAGCACACTAAAGACATCTCTGAGCGCCAGGCTCGCTTCAGCT
CCCAAAGCGGTGAAACAGGCGAGGTGCAAGCCTGCCCTGACAAACGCTACGCAATGGTGCTGTTTCGAAT
CACCAGCGTCTTTTACATTTTGTGGCTGCCATACATAATTTATTTCCTTCTGGAGTCCAGCACCGGGCAC
TCCAACCGCTTCGCAAGCTTTCTGACGACATGGCTTGCCATTTCTAACAGCTTCTGCAACTGTGTGATTT
ATAGCCTGTCAAATTCAGTATTCCAGCGGGGTCTTAAGCGGCTCAGTGGCGCAATGTGTACCAGCTGTGC
CAGTCAGACCACCGCAAATGATCCCTACACCGTGAGAAGCAAGGGACCACTGAACGGATGTCATATC
