>Addgene plasmid #66345 | GPR21-Tango | addgene partial sequence | sequence record 118345 | CMV-F 5'-CGCAAATGGGCGGTAGGCGTG-3'
CTCTCTGGCTAACTAGAGAACCCACTGCTTACTGGCTTATCGAAATTAATACGACTCACTATAGGGAGAC
CCAAGCTGGCTAGCGTTTAAACTTAAGCTTGGTACCGAGCTCGGATCCACTAGTCCAGTGTGGTGGAATT
CTGCAGATATCCAGCACAGTGGCGGCCGCGCCACCATGAAGACGATCATCGCCCTGAGCTACATCTTCTG
CCTGGTATTCGCCGACTACAAGGACGATGATGACGCCAGCATCGATATGAACTCCACCCTCGATGGTAAC
CAAAGCTCCCACCCATTCTGCCTGCTGGCCTTCGGATATCTTGAGACCGTTAACTTTTGCCTTCTGGAAG
TCCTGATCATTGTGTTTCTTACCGTGCTCATAATTAGCGGGAATATAATCGTGATCTTCGTGTTTCACTG
TGCACCTCTTTTGAACCACCATACAACTTCCTACTTCATACAAACAATGGCGTATGCCGATCTTTTTGTG
GGTGTATCTTGTGTGGTGCCATCACTCTCACTTCTGCACCATCCCCTGCCAGTGGAGGAGTCACTTACTT
GCCAGATCTTCGGATTTGTGGTGTCCGTTCTCAAGTCTGTGAGTATGGCCAGTTTGGCCTGTATCTCTAT
AGACCGATACATCGCTATCACAAAGCCACTCACGTACAATACACTGGTAACACCATGGCGACTTCGCTTG
TGTATCTTCTTGATTTGGCTGTACTCTACATTGGTGTTCCTTCCAAGCTTTTTTCACTGGGGGAAGCCCG
GATATCATGGAGATGTGTTCCAGTGGTGTGCAGAGTCATGGCATACCGACTCATATTTCACATTGTTTAT
TGTCATGATGTTGTACGCTCCTGCAGCTCTTATTGTGTGCTTTACGTACTTCAACATCTTTCGGATCTGC
CAGCAGCACACTAAAGACATCTCTGAGCGCCAGGCTCGCTTCAGCTCCCAAAGCGGTGAAACAGGCGAGG
TGCAAGCCTGCCCTGACAAACGCTAC
