>Addgene plasmid #66345 | GPR21-Tango | addgene partial sequence | sequence record 118346 | Tet-R 5'-GGCGAGTTTACGGGTTGTTA-3'
CTCTAATGCGCTGTTAATCACTTTACTTTTATCTAATCTTAGCTGGAAGTACAGGTTCTCACCGGTCGAT
GAAGTGTCCTTGGCCAGGGAGGAGCTGGCGGTGGTGCAGGACTCATCTTGGGGACCCAGGCTGGGTGGGG
TGCGTCCACCGGTATCGATGATATGACATCCGTTCAGTGGTCCCTTGCTTCTCACGGTGTAGGGATCATT
TGCGGTGGTCTGACTGGCACAGCTGGTACACATTGCGCCACTGAGCCGCTTAAGACCCCGCTGGAATACT
GAATTTGACAGGCTATAAATCACACAGTTGCAGAAGCTGTTAGAAATGGCAAGCCATGTCGTCAGAAAGC
TTGCGAAGCGGTTGGAGTGCCCGGTGCTGGACTCCAGAAGGAAATAAATTATGTATGGCAGCCACAAAAT
GTAAAAGACGCTGGTGATTCGAAACAGCACCATTGCGTAGCGTTTGTCAGGGCAGGCTTGCACCTCGCCT
GTTTCACCGCTTTGGGAGCTGAAGCGAGCCTGGCGCTCAGAGATGTCTTTAGTGTGCTGCTGGCAGATCC
GAAAGATGTTGAAGTACGTAAAGCACACAATAAGAGCTGCAGGAGCGTACAACATCATGACAATAAACAA
TGTGAAATATGAGTCGGTATGCCATGACTCTGCACACCACTGGAACACATCTCCATGATATCCGGGCTTC
CCCCAGTGAAAAAAGCTTGGAAGGAACACCAATGTAGAGTACAGCCAAATCAAGAAGATACACAAGCGAA
GTCGCCATGGTGTTACCAGTGTATTGTACGTGAGTGGCTTTGTGATAGCGATGTATCGGTCTATAGAGAT
ACAGGCCAAACTGGCCATACTCACAGACTTGAGAACGGACACCACAAATCCGAAGATCTGGCAAGTAAGT
GACTCCTCCACTGGCAGGGGATGGTGCAGAAGTGAGAGTGATGGCACCACACAAGATACACCCACAAAAA
GATCGG
